Addgene plasmid #134442: pFA6a-SRS:kanMX6
Purpose: PCR-based C-terminal SRS tag
Depositing lab: Robert Tomko. Depositing organization: Florida State University, Tallahassee. Publication: A suite of PCR-based peptide tagging plasmids to permit epitope-targeted enzymatic functionalization of yeast proteins. Nemec AA, Tomko RJ Jr. Yeast. 2020 May 13. doi: 10.1002/yea.3471. PubMed 32401365.
Backbone
  Vector backbone: pFA6a-kanMX6
  Vector type: PCR-based tagging in yeast
  Selectable markers: Neomycin (select with G418)
Growth in bacteria
  Bacterial resistance: Ampicillin, 100 μg/mL
  Growth temperature: 37°C
  Growth strain: DH5alpha
  Copy number: High Copy
Gene/Insert
  Gene/Insert name: SRS
  Species: Synthetic
  Cloning method: Restriction Enzyme; 5′ cloning site PacI (not destroyed); 3′ cloning site AscI (not destroyed)
Terms and licenses: Academic/Nonprofit Terms; Industry Terms
How to cite: pFA6a-SRS:kanMX6 was a gift from Robert Tomko (Addgene plasmid # 134442 ; http://n2t.net/addgene:134442 ; RRID:Addgene_134442)
