[The description below was written by a language model from this plasmid's Addgene catalogue record and pLannotate feature annotations shown in this document.]
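Description:
pFA6a-SRS:kanMX6 is a template plasmid for PCR-based C-terminal tagging of yeast genes, built on the pFA6a-kanMX6 backbone. It is not meant to replicate in yeast: the feature table shows no yeast origin or centromere, only a high-copy ColE1/pUC-type origin and an ampicillin-resistance gene (β-lactamase with its own promoter) for propagation in E. coli. Short fragments annotated as rop, bom and lacI are backbone remnants rather than functional elements, and SP6 and T7 phage promoters flank the tagging module on either side.

The payload is a synthetic sequence called SRS, cloned between PacI and AscI sites that both remain intact. The record does not spell out what SRS stands for, and the automated annotation does not mark it. From the layout it would lie in the unannotated stretch between the SP6 promoter and the S. cerevisiae ADH1 terminator. The associated publication describes a suite of peptide tags that allow epitope-targeted enzymatic functionalization of yeast proteins, so SRS is presumably one such short peptide recognition tag. Downstream of the ADH1 terminator sits the kanMX cassette, which confers G418 resistance in yeast.

In typical use, the tag–terminator–kanMX module is amplified with primers carrying homology to the 3′ end of a target open reading frame and the region just downstream. The product is then integrated by homologous recombination, so that the chromosomal gene is fused in frame to SRS under its native promoter. The ADH1 terminator supplies transcript termination, and integrants are selected with G418.
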