Features (pLannotate 1.2.2; 10 found; start..end, strand, type, name):
     11..115     -  promoter       AmpR promoter: bla
    210..245     +  CDS            rop (fragment): Rop protein, which maintains plasmids at low copy number; rop
    347..398     +  misc_feature   bom (fragment): basis of mobility region from pBR322
    461..479     +  promoter       SP6 promoter: promoter for bacteriophage SP6 RNA polymerase
    583..770     +  terminator     ADH1 terminator: S. cerevisiae ADH1; transcription terminator for the S. cerevisiae alcohol dehydrogenase 1 (ADH1) gene
    845..2201    +  gene           kanMX: yeast selectable marker conferring kanamycin resistance (Wach et al., 1994)
   2306..2324    -  promoter       T7 promoter: promoter for bacteriophage T7 RNA polymerase
   2346..2399    -  CDS            lacI (fragment): lac repressor; lacI; The lac repressor binds to the lac operator to inhibit transcription in E. coli. This inhibition can be relieved by adding lactose or isopropyl-β-D-thiogalactopyranoside (IPTG).
   2582..3170    -  rep_origin     ori: high-copy-number ColE1/pMB1/pBR322/pUC origin of replication
   3341..10      -  CDS            AmpR (across the origin): β-lactamase; bla; confers resistance to ampicillin, carbenicillin, and related antibiotics
>Addgene plasmid #134442 | pFA6a-SRS:kanMX6 | addgene full sequence | sequence record 271036 | Addgene NGS Result
GAATACTCATACTCTTCCTTTTTCAATATTATTGAAGCATTTATCAGGGTTATTGTCTCATGAGCGGATA
CATATTTGAATGTATTTAGAAAAATAAACAAATAGGGGTTCCGCGCACATTTCCCCGAAAAGTGCCACCT
GACGTCTAAGAAACCATTATTATCATGACATTAACCTATAAAAATAGGCGTATCACGAGGCCCTTTCGTC
TCGCGCGTTTCGGTGATGACGGTGAAAACCTCTGACACATGCAGCTCCCGGAGACGGTCACAGCTTGTCT
GTAAGCGGATGCCGGGAGCAGACAAGCCCGTCAGGGCGCGTCAGCGGGTGTTGGCGGGTGTCGGGGCTGG
CTTAACTATGCGGCATCAGAGCAGATTGTACTGAGAGTGCACCATATGGACATATTGTCGTTAGAACGCG
GCTACAATTAATACATAACCTTATGTATCATACACATACGATTTAGGTGACACTATAGAACGCGGCCGCC
AGCTGAAGCTTCGTACGCTGCAGGTCGACGGATCCCCGGGTTAATTAACTGCCCGAAACCGGTGGTGGCT
AAGGCGCGCCACTTCTAAATAAGCGAATTTCTTATGATTTATGATTTTTATTATTAAATAAGTTATAAAA
AAAATAAGTGTATACAAATTTTAAAGTGACTCTTAGGTTTTAAAACGAAAATTCTTATTCTTGAGTAACT
CTTTCCTGTAGGTCAGGTTGCTTTCTCAGGTATAGTATGAGGTCGCTCTTATTGACCACACCTCTACCGG
CAGATCCGCTAGGGATAACAGGGTAATATAGATCTGTTTAGCTTGCCTCGTCCCCGCCGGGTCACCCGGC
CAGCGACATGGAGGCCCAGAATACCCTCCTTGACAGTCTTGACGTGCGCAGCTCAGGGGCATGATGTGAC
TGTCGCCCGTACATTTAGCCCATACATCCCCATGTATAATCATTTGCATCCATACATTTTGATGGCCGCA
CGGCGCGAAGCAAAAATTACGGCTCCTCGCTGCAGACCTGCGAGCAGGGAAACGCTCCCCTCACAGACGC
GTTGAATTGTCCCCACGCCGCGCCCCTGTAGAGAAATATAAAAGGTTAGGATTTGCCACTGAGGTTCTTC
TTTCATATACTTCCTTTTAAAATCTTGCTAGGATACAGTTCTCACATCACATCCGAACATAAACAACCAT
GGGTAAGGAAAAGACTCACGTTTCGAGGCCGCGATTAAATTCCAACATGGATGCTGATTTATATGGGTAT
AAATGGGCTCGCGATAATGTCGGGCAATCAGGTGCGACAATCTATCGATTGTATGGGAAGCCCGATGCGC
CAGAGTTGTTTCTGAAACATGGCAAAGGTAGCGTTGCCAATGATGTTACAGATGAGATGGTCAGACTAAA
CTGGCTGACGGAATTTATGCCTCTTCCGACCATCAAGCATTTTATCCGTACTCCTGATGATGCATGGTTA
CTCACCACTGCGATCCCCGGCAAAACAGCATTCCAGGTATTAGAAGAATATCCTGATTCAGGTGAAAATA
TTGTTGATGCGCTGGCAGTGTTCCTGCGCCGGTTGCATTCGATTCCTGTTTGTAATTGTCCTTTTAACAG
CGATCGCGTATTTCGTCTCGCTCAGGCGCAATCACGAATGAATAACGGTTTGGTTGATGCGAGTGATTTT
GATGACGAGCGTAATGGCTGGCCTGTTGAACAAGTCTGGAAAGAAATGCATAAGCTTTTGCCATTCTCAC
CGGATTCAGTCGTCACTCATGGTGATTTCTCACTTGATAACCTTATTTTTGACGAGGGGAAATTAATAGG
TTGTATTGATGTTGGACGAGTCGGAATCGCAGACCGATACCAGGATCTTGCCATCCTATGGAACTGCCTC
GGTGAGTTTTCTCCTTCATTACAGAAACGGCTTTTTCAAAAATATGGTATTGATAATCCTGATATGAATA
AATTGCAGTTTCATTTGATGCTCGATGAGTTTTTCTAATCAGTACTGACAATAAAAAGATTCTTGTTTTC
AAGAACTTGTCATTTGTATAGTTTTTTTATATTGTAGTTGTTCTATTTTAATCAAATGTTAGCGTGATTT
ATATTTTTTTTCGCCTCGACATCATCTGCCCAGATGCGAAGTTAAGTGCGCAGAAAGTAATATCATGCGT
CAATCGTATGTGAATGCTGGTCGCTATACTGCTGTCGATTCGATACTAACGCCGCCATCCAGTTTAAACG
AGCTCGAATTCATCGATGATATCAGATCCACTAGTGGCCTATGCGGCCGCGGATCTGCCGGTCTCCCTAT
AGTGAGTCGTATTAATTTCGATAAGCCAGGTTAACCTGCATTAATGAATCGGCCAACGCGCGGGGAGAGG
CGGTTTGCGTATTGGGCGCTCTTCCGCTTCCTCGCTCACTGACTCGCTGCGCTCGGTCGTTCGGCTGCGG
CGAGCGGTATCAGCTCACTCAAAGGCGGTAATACGGTTATCCACAGAATCAGGGGATAACGCAGGAAAGA
ACATGTGAGCAAAAGGCCAGCAAAAGGCCAGGAACCGTAAAAAGGCCGCGTTGCTGGCGTTTTTCCATAG
GCTCCGCCCCCCTGACGAGCATCACAAAAATCGACGCTCAAGTCAGAGGTGGCGAAACCCGACAGGACTA
TAAAGATACCAGGCGTTTCCCCCTGGAAGCTCCCTCGTGCGCTCTCCTGTTCCGACCCTGCCGCTTACCG
GATACCTGTCCGCCTTTCTCCCTTCGGGAAGCGTGGCGCTTTCTCATAGCTCACGCTGTAGGTATCTCAG
TTCGGTGTAGGTCGTTCGCTCCAAGCTGGGCTGTGTGCACGAACCCCCCGTTCAGCCCGACCGCTGCGCC
TTATCCGGTAACTATCGTCTTGAGTCCAACCCGGTAAGACACGACTTATCGCCACTGGCAGCAGCCACTG
GTAACAGGATTAGCAGAGCGAGGTATGTAGGCGGTGCTACAGAGTTCTTGAAGTGGTGGCCTAACTACGG
CTACACTAGAAGAACAGTATTTGGTATCTGCGCTCTGCTGAAGCCAGTTACCTTCGGAAAAAGAGTTGGT
AGCTCTTGATCCGGCAAACAAACCACCGCTGGTAGCGGTGGTTTTTTTGTTTGCAAGCAGCAGATTACGC
GCAGAAAAAAAGGATCTCAAGAAGATCCTTTGATCTTTTCTACGGGGTCTGACGCTCAGTGGAACGAAAA
CTCACGTTAAGGGATTTTGGTCATGAGATTATCAAAAAGGATCTTCACCTAGATCCTTTTAAATTAAAAA
TGAAGTTTTAAATCAATCTAAAGTATATATGAGTAAACTTGGTCTGACAGTTACCAATGCTTAATCAGTG
AGGCACCTATCTCAGCGATCTGTCTATTTCGTTCATCCATAGTTGCCTGACTCCCCGTCGTGTAGATAAC
TACGATACGGGAGGGCTTACCATCTGGCCCCAGTGCTGCAATGATACCGCGAGACCCACGCTCACCGGCT
CCAGATTTATCAGCAATAAACCAGCCAGCCGGAAGGGCCGAGCGCAGAAGTGGTCCTGCAACTTTATCCG
CCTCCATCCAGTCTATTAATTGTTGCCGGGAAGCTAGAGTAAGTAGTTCGCCAGTTAATAGTTTGCGCAA
CGTTGTTGCCATTGCTACAGGCATCGTGGTGTCACGCTCGTCGTTTGGTATGGCTTCATTCAGCTCCGGT
TCCCAACGATCAAGGCGAGTTACATGATCCCCCATGTTGTGCAAAAAAGCGGTTAGCTCCTTCGGTCCTC
CGATCGTTGTCAGAAGTAAGTTGGCCGCAGTGTTATCACTCATGGTTATGGCAGCACTGCATAATTCTCT
TACTGTCATGCCATCCGTAAGATGCTTTTCTGTGACTGGTGAGTACTCAACCAAGTCATTCTGAGAATAG
TGTATGCGGCGACCGAGTTGCTCTTGCCCGGCGTCAATACGGGATAATACCGCGCCACATAGCAGAACTT
TAAAAGTGCTCATCATTGGAAAACGTTCTTCGGGGCGAAAACTCTCAAGGATCTTACCGCTGTTGAGATC
CAGTTCGATGTAACCCACTCGTGCACCCAACTGATCTTCAGCATCTTTTACTTTCACCAGCGTTTCTGGG
TGAGCAAAAACAGGAAGGCAAAATGCCGCAAAAAAGGGAATAAGGGCGACACGGAAATGTT
